>Addgene plasmid #38940 | BRD3 | depositor partial sequence | sequence record 48998 | BRD3 sequence 460 bps
ATGCACCATCATCATCATCATTCTTCTGGTGTAGATCTGGGTACCGAGAACCTGTACTTCCAATCCATGC
CGGAGGTCTCCAACCCCAGCAAGCCCGGCCGCAAGACCAACCAGCTGCAGTACATGCAGAATGTGGTGGT
GAAGACGCTCTGGAAACACCAGTTCGCCTGGCCCTTCTACCAGCCCGTGGACGCAATCAAATTGAACCTG
CCGGATTATCATAAAATAATTAAAAACCCAATGGATATGGGGACTATTAAGAAGAGACTAGAAAATAATT
ATTATTGGAGTGCAAGCGAATGTATGCAGGACTTCAACACCATGTTTACAAATTGTTACATTTATAACAA
GCCCACAGATGACATAGTGCTAATGGCCCAAGCTTTAGAGAAAATTTTTCTACAAAAAGTGGCCCAGATG
CCCCAAGAGGAATGACAGTAAAGGTGGATACGGATCCGAA
