>Addgene plasmid #38940 | BRD3 | addgene partial sequence | sequence record 51718 | T7 5'-TAATACGACTCACTATAGGG-3'
ATTCCCTCTGAATATTTTGTTTACTTTAAGAAGGAGATATACATATGCACCATCATCATCATCATTCTTC
TGGTGTAGATCTGGGTACCGAGAACCTGTACTTCCAATCCATGCCGGAGGTCTCCAACCCCAGCAAGCCC
GGCCGCAAGACCAACCAGCTGCAGTACATGCAGAATGTGGTGGTGAAGACGCTCTGGAAACACCAGTTCG
CCTGGCCCTTCTACCAGCCCGTGGACGCAATCAAATTGAACCTGCCGGATTATCATAAAATAATTAAAAA
CCCAATGGATATGGGGACTATTAAGAAGAGACTAGAAAATAATTATTATTGGAGTGCAAGCGAATGTATG
CAGGACTTCAACACCATGTTTACAAATTGTTACATTTATAACAAGCCCACAGATGACATAGTGCTAATGG
CCCAAGCTTTAGAGAAAATTTTTCTACAAAAAGTGGCCCAGATGCCCCAAGAGGAATGACAGTAAAGGTG
GATACGGATCCGAATTCGAGCTCCGTCGACAAGCTTGCGGCCGCACTCGAGCACCACCACCACCACCACT
GAGATCCGGCTGCTAACAAAGCCCGAAAGGAAGCTGAGTTGGCTGCTGCCACCGCTGAGCAATAACTAGC
ATAACCCCTTGGGGCCTCTAAACGGGTCTTGAGGGGTTTTTTGCTGAAAGGAGGAACTATATCCGGATTG
GCGAATGGG
[125 nt withheld, positions 710-834]
CGCCGGCTTTCCCCGTCAAGCTCTAAATCGGGCTCCTTAGGTCGAT
