[The description below was written by a language model from this plasmid's Addgene catalogue record.]
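Description:
BRD3 is a bacterial expression plasmid built on the pNIC28-Bsa4 backbone from the SGC, a vector designed for ligation-independent cloning of protein fragments for recombinant production in E. coli. It is maintained under kanamycin selection and is recorded as low copy. No feature table accompanies the record, so the origin of replication and the promoter are not explicitly stated. The listed sequencing primers (T7 forward and T7 terminator) indicate that the insert lies between T7 promoter and terminator regions, which is consistent with T7 RNA polymerase-driven expression in a suitable host strain.

The insert is a roughly 460 bp segment of human BRD3 (bromodomain containing 3), a member of the BET family of acetyl-lysine-binding chromatin readers. This is far shorter than a full-length coding sequence, and the record itself cautions that the construct may not carry the full ORF. The association with a PDB structure entry suggests that the fragment encodes a defined crystallisable domain, but the record does not specify its boundaries or which domain it is. The protein is expressed with an N-terminal His tag followed by a TEV protease site. The tag allows capture by immobilised metal affinity chromatography, and TEV cleavage then removes it to leave near-native protein.

The stated purpose is bacterial expression for structure determination. The construct is therefore suited to producing purified BRD3 fragment for crystallography and, by extension, for related biophysical or ligand-binding studies.
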