Addgene plasmid #38940: BRD3
Purpose: Bacterial expression for structure determination; may not be full ORF
Depositing lab: Nicola Burgess-Brown. Depositing organization: University of Oxford.
Backbone
  Vector backbone: pNIC28-Bsa4
  Backbone manufacturer: SGC
  Vector type: Bacterial Expression
Growth in bacteria
  Bacterial resistance: Kanamycin, 50 μg/mL
  Growth temperature: 37°C
  Growth strain: Mach1
  Copy number: Low Copy
Gene/Insert
  Gene/Insert name: BRD3 (alt names: bromodomain containing 3; PDB:2NXB)
  Species: H. sapiens (human)
  Insert size (bp): 460
  Entrez Gene: BRD3 (a.k.a. FSHRG2, ORFX, RING3L)
  Tag / fusion protein: His Tev (N terminal on insert)
  Cloning method: Ligation Independent Cloning
  Sequencing primers: 5′ T7; 3′ T7-term
Terms and licenses: Academic/Nonprofit Terms; Industry Terms: Not Available to Industry
How to cite: BRD3 was a gift from Nicola Burgess-Brown (Addgene plasmid # 38940 ; http://n2t.net/addgene:38940 ; RRID:Addgene_38940)
